>Addgene plasmid #244631 | CL20_mEGFP_FOidr_079 | addgene full sequence | sequence record 487988 | Addgene NGS Result
AAAAAAAAGTGGCTCCGCGTCCGTCAATACCGGTGAAACAAAAACCAAAAGAAAAAGAGAAACCCCCCCC
GGTTAATAAGCAAGAAAACGCAGGCACGCTGAACATCCTGTCCACGCTCAGTAATGGTAACTCGTCTAAG
CAGAAAATCCCGGCTGATGGCGTTCATCGTTGAACCGGTTCTAGATAAGATTACGGTACCTTTAAGACCA
ATGACTTACAAGGCAGCTGTAGATCTTAGCCACTTTTTAAAAGAAAAGGGGGGACTGGAAGGGCTAATTC
ACTCCCAAAGAAGACAAGATCTGCTTTTTGCCTGTACTGGGTCTCTCTGGTTAGACCAGATCTGAGCCTG
GGAGCTCTCTGGCTAACTAGGGAACCCACTGCTTAAGCCTCAATAAAGCTTCAGCTGCTCGAGCTAGCAG
ATCTTTTTCCCTCTGCCAAAAATTATGGGGACATCATGAAGCCCCTTGAGCATCTGACTTCTGGCTAATA
AAGGAAATTTATTTTCATTGCAATAGTGTGTTGGAATTTTTTGTGTCTCTCACTCGGAAGGACATATGGG
AGGGCAAATCATTTAAAACATCAGAATGAGTATTTGGTTTAGAGTTTGGCAACATATGCCCATATGCTGG
CTGCCATGAACAAAGGTTGGCTATAAAGAGGTCATCAGTATATGAAACAGCCCCCTGCTGTCCATTCCTT
ATTCCATAGAAAAGCCTTGACTTGAGGTTAGATTTTTTTTATATTTTGTTTTGTGTTATTTTTTTCTTTA
ACATCCCTAAAATTTTCCTTACATGTTTTACTAGCCAGATTTTTCCTCCTCTCCTGACTACTCCCAGTCA
TAGCTGTCCCTCTTCTCTTATGGAGATCCCTCGACCTGCAGCCCAAGCTTGGCGTAATCATGGTCATAGC
TGTTTCCTGTGTGAAATTGTTATCCGCTCACAATTCCACACAACATACGAGCCGGAAGCATAAAGTGTAA
AGCCTGGGGTGCCTAATGAGTGAGCTAACTCACATTAATTGCGTTGCGCTCACTGCCCGCTTTCCAGTCG
GGAAACCTGTCGTGCCAGCGGATCCGCATCTCAATTAGTCAGCAACCATAGTCCCGCCCCTAACTCCGCC
CATCCCGCCCCTAACTCCGCCCAGTTCCGCCCATTCTCCGCCCCATGGCTGACTAATTTTTTTTATTTAT
GCAGAGGCCGAGGCCGCCTCGGCCTCTGAGCTATTCCAGAAGTAGTGAGGAGGCTTTTTTGGAGGCCTAG
GCTTTTGCAAAAAGCTAACTTGTTTATTGCAGCTTATAATGGTTACAAATAAAGCAATAGCATCACAAAT
TTCACAAATAAAGCATTTTTTTCACTGCATTCTAGTTGTGGTTTGTCCAAACTCATCAATGTATCTTATC
ATGTCTGGATCCGCTGCATTAATGAATCGGCCAACGCGCGGGGAGAGGCGGTTTGCGTATTGGGCGCTCT
TCCGCTTCCTCGCTCACTGACTCGCTGCGCTCGGTCGTTCGGCTGCGGCGAGCGGTATCAGCTCACTCAA
AGGCGGTAATACGGTTATCCACAGAATCAGGGGATAACGCAGGAAAGAACATGTGAGCAAAAGGCCAGCA
AAAGGCCAGGAACCGTAAAAAGGCCGCGTTGCTGGCGTTTTTCCATAGGCTCCGCCCCCCTGACGAGCAT
CACAAAAATCGACGCTCAAGTCAGAGGTGGCGAAACCCGACAGGACTATAAAGATACCAGGCGTTTCCCC
CTGGAAGCTCCCTCGTGCGCTCTCCTGTTCCGACCCTGCCGCTTACCGGATACCTGTCCGCCTTTCTCCC
TTCGGGAAGCGTGGCGCTTTCTCATAGCTCACGCTGTAGGTATCTCAGTTCGGTGTAGGTCGTTCGCTCC
AAGCTGGGCTGTGTGCACGAACCCCCCGTTCAGCCCGACCGCTGCGCCTTATCCGGTAACTATCGTCTTG
AGTCCAACCCGGTAAGACACGACTTATCGCCACTGGCAGCAGCCACTGGTAACAGGATTAGCAGAGCGAG
GTATGTAGGCGGTGCTACAGAGTTCTTGAAGTGGTGGCCTAACTACGGCTACACTAGAAGAACAGTATTT
GGTATCTGCGCTCTGCTGAAGCCAGTTACCTTCGGAAAAAGAGTTGGTAGCTCTTGATCCGGCAAACAAA
CCACCGCTGGTAGCGGTGGTTTTTTTGTTTGCAAGCAGCAGATTACGCGCAGAAAAAAAGGATCTCAAGA
AGATCCTTTGATCTTTTCTACGGGGTCTGACGCTCAGTGGAACGAAAACTCACGTTAAGGGATTTTGGTC
ATGAGATTATCAAAAAGGATCTTCACCTAGATCCTTTTAAATTAAAAATGAAGTTTTAAATCAATCTAAA
GTATATATGAGTAAACTTGGTCTGACAGTTACCAATGCTTAATCAGTGAGGCACCTATCTCAGCGATCTG
TCTATTTCGTTCATCCATAGTTGCCTGACTCCCCGTCGTGTAGATAACTACGATACGGGAGGGCTTACCA
TCTGGCCCCAGTGCTGCAATGATACCGCGAGACCCACGCTCACCGGCTCCAGATTTATCAGCAATAAACC
AGCCAGCCGGAAGGGCCGAGCGCAGAAGTGGTCCTGCAACTTTATCCGCCTCCATCCAGTCTATTAATTG
TTGCCGGGAAGCTAGAGTAAGTAGTTCGCCAGTTAATAGTTTGCGCAACGTTGTTGCCATTGCTACAGGC
ATCGTGGTGTCACGCTCGTCGTTTGGTATGGCTTCATTCAGCTCCGGTTCCCAACGATCAAGGCGAGTTA
CATGATCCCCCATGTTGTGCAAAAAAGCGGTTAGCTCCTTCGGTCCTCCGATCGTTGTCAGAAGTAAGTT
GGCCGCAGTGTTATCACTCATGGTTATGGCAGCACTGCATAATTCTCTTACTGTCATGCCATCCGTAAGA
TGCTTTTCTGTGACTGGTGAGTACTCAACCAAGTCATTCTGAGAATAGTGTATGCGGCGACCGAGTTGCT
CTTGCCCGGCGTCAATACGGGATAATACCGCGCCACATAGCAGAACTTTAAAAGTGCTCATCATTGGAAA
ACGTTCTTCGGGGCGAAAACTCTCAAGGATCTTACCGCTGTTGAGATCCAGTTCGATGTAACCCACTCGT
GCACCCAACTGATCTTCAGCATCTTTTACTTTCACCAGCGTTTCTGGGTGAGCAAAAACAGGAAGGCAAA
ATGCCGCAAAAAAGGGAATAAGGGCGACACGGAAATGTTGAATACTCATACTCTTCCTTTTTCAATATTA
TTGAAGCATTTATCAGGGTTATTGTCTCATGAGCGGATACATATTTGAATGTATTTAGAAAAATAAACAA
ATAGGGGTTCCGCGCACATTTCCCCGAAAAGTGCCACCTGGGTCGACATTGATTATTGACTAGTTATTAA
TAGTAATCAATTACGGGGTCATTAGTTCATAGCCCATATATGGAGTTCCGCGTTACATAACTTACGGTAA
ATGGCCCGCCTGGCTGACCGCCCAACGACCCCCGCCCATTGACGTCAATAATGACGTATGTTCCCATAGT
AACGCCAATAGGGACTTTCCATTGACGTCAATGGGTGGAGTATTTACGGTAAACTGCCCACTTGGCAGTA
CATCAAGTGTATCATATGCCAAGTACGCCCCCTATTGACGTCAATGACGGTAAATGGCCCGCCTGGCATT
ATGCCCAGTACATGACCTTATGGGACTTTCCTACTTGGCAGTACATCTACGTATTAGTCATCGCTATTAC
CATGGGAGGCGTGGCCTGGGCGGGACTGGGGAGTGGCGAGCCCTCAGATCCTGCATATAAGCAGCTGCTT
TTTGCCTGTACTGGGTCTCTCTGGTTAGACCAGATCTGAGCCTGGGAGCTCTCTGGCTAACTAGGGAACC
CACTGCTTAAGCCTCAATAAAGCTTGCCTTGAGTGCTTCAAGTAGTGTGTGCCCGTCTGTTGTGTGACTC
TGGTAACTAGAGATCCCTCAGACCCTTTTAGTCAGTGTGGAAAATCTCTAGCAGTGGCGCCCGAACAGGG
ACTTGAAAGCGAAAGGGAAACCAGAGGAGCTCTCTCGACGCAGGACTCGGCTTGCTGAAGCGCGCACGGC
AAGAGGCGAGGGGCGGCGACTGGTGAGTACGCCAAAAATTTTGACTAGCGGAGGCTAGAAGGAGAGAGAT
GGGTGCGAGAGCGTCAGTATTAAGCGGGGGAGAATTAGATCGCGATGGGAAAAAATTCGGTTAAGGCCAG
GGGGAAAGAAAAAATATAAATTAAAACATATAGTATGGGCAAGCAGGGAGCTAGAACGATTCGCAGTTAA
TACTGGCCTGTTAGAAACATCAGAAGGCTGTAGACAAATACTGGGACAGCTACAACCATCCCTTCAGACA
GGATCAGAAGAACTTAGATCATTATATAATACAGTAGCAACCCTCTATTGTGTGCATCAAAGGATAGAGA
TAAAAGACACCAAGGAAGCTTTAGACAAGATAGAGGAAGAGCAAAACAAAAGTAAGAAAAAAGCACAGCA
AGCAGCAGGATCTTCAGACCTGGAAATTCCCTACAATCCCCAAAGTCAAGGAGTAGTAGAATCTATGAAT
AAAGAATTAAAGAAAATTATAGGACAGGTAAGAGATCAGGCTGAACATCTTAAGACAGCAGTACAAATGG
CAGTATTCATCCACAATTTTAAAAGAAAAGGGGGGATTGGGGGGTACAGTGCAGGGGAAAGAATAGTAGA
CATAATAGCAACAGACATACAAACTAAAGAATTACAAAAACAAATTACAAAAATTCAAAATTTTCGGGTT
TATTACAGGGACAGCAGAAATCCACTTTGGAAAGGACCAGCAAAGCTCCTCTGGAAAGGTGAAGGGGCAG
TAGTAATACAAGATAATAGTGACATAAAAGTAGTGCCAAGAAGAAAAGCAAAGATCATTAGGGATTATGG
AAAACAGATGGCAGGTGATGATTGTGTGGCAAGTAGACAGGATGAGGATTAGAACATGGAAAAGTTTAGT
AAAACACCATAAGGAGGAGATATGAGGGACAATTGGAGAAGTGAATTATATAAATATAAAGTAGTAAAAA
TTGAACCATTAGGAGTAGCACCCACCAAGGCAAAGAGAAGAGTGGTGCAGAGAGAAAAAAGAGCAGTGGG
AATAGGAGCTTTGTTCCTTGGGTTCTTGGGAGCAGCAGGAAGCACTATGGGCGCAGCGTCAATGACGCTG
ACGGTACAGGCCAGACAATTATTGTCTGGTATAGTGCAGCAGCAGAACAATTTGCTGAGGGCTATTGAGG
CGCAACAGCATCTGTTGCAACTCACAGTCTGGGGCATCAAGCAGCTCCAGGCAAGAATCCTGGCTGTGGA
AAGATACCTAAAGGATCAACAGCTCCTGGGGATTTGGGGTTGCTCTGGAAAACTCATTTGCACCACTGCT
GTGCCTTGGAATGCTAGTTGGAGTAATAAATCTCTGGAACAGATTTGGAATCACACGACCTGGATGGAGT
GGGACAGAGAAATTAACAATTACACAAGCTTAATACACTCCTTAATTGAAGAATCGCAAAACCAGCAAGA
AAAGAATGAACAAGAATTATTGGAATTAGATAAATGGGCAAGTTTGTGGAATTGGTTTAACATAACAAAT
TGGCTGTGGTATATAAAATTATTCATAATGATAGTAGGAGGCTTGGTAGGTTTAAGAATAGTTTTTGCTG
TACTTTCTATAGTGAATAGAGTTAGGCAGGGATATTCACCATTATCGTTTCAGACCCACCTCCCAACCCC
GAGGGGACCGAGCTCAAGCTTCGAACGCGTGCTAGTTATTAATAGTAATCAATTACGGGGTCATTAGTTC
ATAGCCCATATATGGAGTTCCGCGTTACATAACTTACGGTAAATGGCCCGCCTGGCTGACCGCCCAACGA
CCCCCGCCCATTGACGTCAATAATGACGTATGTTCCCATAGTAACGCCAATAGGGACTTTCCATTGACGT
CAATGGGTGGAGTATTTACGGTAAACTGCCCACTTGGCAGTACATCAAGTGTATCATATGCCAAGTACGC
CCCCTATTGACGTCAATGACGGTAAATGGCCCGCCTGGCATTATGCCCAGTACATGACCTTATGGGACTT
TCCTACTTGGCAGTACATCTACGTATTAGTCATCGCTATTACCATGGTGATGCGGTTTTGGCAGTACATC
AATGGGCGTGGATAGCGGTTTGACTCACGGGGATTTCCAAGTCTCCACCCCATTGACGTCAATGGGAGTT
TGTTTTGGCACCAAAATCAACGGGACTTTCCAAAATGTCGTAACAACTCCGCCCCATTGACGCAAATGGG
CGGTAGGCGTGTACGGTGGGAGGTCTATATAAGCAGAGCTCGTTTAGTGAACCGGGCTCGTTTAGTGAAC
CGAATTCTGCAGTCGACGGTACCGCGGGCCCGGGATCCACCGGTCGCCACCATGGTGAGCAAGGGCGAGG
AGCTGTTCACCGGGGTGGTGCCCATCCTGGTCGAGCTGGACGGCGACGTAAACGGCCACAAGTTCAGCGT
GTCCGGCGAGGGCGAGGGCGATGCCACCTACGGCAAGCTGACCCTGAAGTTCATCTGCACCACCGGCAAG
CTGCCCGTGCCCTGGCCCACCCTCGTGACCACCCTGACCTACGGCGTGCAGTGCTTCAGCCGCTACCCCG
ACCACATGAAGCAGCACGACTTCTTCAAGTCCGCCATGCCCGAAGGCTACGTCCAGGAGCGCACCATCTT
CTTCAAGGACGACGGCAACTACAAGACCCGCGCCGAGGTGAAGTTCGAGGGCGACACCCTGGTGAACCGC
ATCGAGCTGAAGGGCATCGACTTCAAGGAGGACGGCAACATCCTGGGGCACAAGCTGGAGTACAACTACA
ACAGCCACAACGTCTATATCATGGCCGACAAGCAGAAGAACGGCATCAAGGTGAACTTCAAGATCCGCCA
CAACATCGAGGACGGCAGCGTGCAGCTCGCCGACCACTACCAGCAGAACACCCCCATCGGCGACGGCCCC
GTGCTGCTGCCCGACAACCACTACCTGAGCACCCAGTCCAAGCTGAGCAAAGACCCCAACGAGAAGCGCG
ATCACATGGTCCTGCTGGAGTTCGTGACCGCCGCCGGGATCACTCTCGGCATGGACGAGCTGTACAAGGG
CGGAAGCGGAGGCTCCGGGGGAAGTGCGGCCGCTTCCCGGTGGATGCCGTCCAAAGCGTATCTGCAGAAA
CAGGCGAAAGCTGTGAAGAAGAAGGAGAAAAAGTCGAAAACCTCTGAAAAGAAGGATTCCAAGGAAAGCT
CTGTCGTGAAAAACGTCGTGGACTCATCCCAAAAGCCGACTCCGAGCGCGCGTGAGGACCCGGCACCGAA
AAAGAGCTCCAGCGAGCCGCCACCGCGGAAACCGGTTGAAGAGAAATCCGAGGAGGGTAACGTTTCGGCC
CCGGGTCCCGAGAGTAAACAAGCGACCACACCAGCGAGCCGCAAATCCAGCAAGCAGGTCAGCCAGCCAG
CTCTCGTTATTCCGCCGCAGCCGCCGACCACTGGGCCGCCGCGTAAGGAAGTGCCGAAAACCACCCCGTC
GGAGCCGAAAAAGAAGCAGCCGCCGCCGCCGGAGAGCGGTCCGGAACAAAGTAAGC
Features (pLannotate 1.2.2; 29 found; start..end, strand, type, name):
    196..264     +  CDS            nef (fragment): NEF_HV1Z2 - Experimental evidence at protein level: Swiss-Prot protein existence level 1. Extracellular Nef protein targets CD4(+) T-lymphocytes for apoptosis by interacting with CXCR4 surface receptors. From Human immunodeficiency virus type 1 group M subtype D (isolate Z2/CDC-Z34) (HIV-1).
    266..401     +  LTR            3' LTR (ΔU3) (fragment): self-inactivating 3' long terminal repeat (LTR) from HIV-1
    487..542     +  polyA_signal   β-globin poly(A) signal: rabbit β-globin polyadenylation signal (Gil and Proudfoot, 1987)
    927..943     -  protein_bind   lac operator: The lac repressor binds to the lac operator to inhibit transcription in E. coli. This inhibition can be relieved by adding lactose or isopropyl-β-D-thiogalactopyranoside (IPTG). lac repressor encoded by lacI
    951..981     -  promoter       lac promoter: promoter for the E. coli lac operon
    996..1017    -  protein_bind   CAP binding site: CAP binding activates transcription in the presence of cAMP. E. coli catabolite activator protein
   1030..1069    -  CDS            lacI (fragment): lac repressor; lacI; The lac repressor binds to the lac operator to inhibit transcription in E. coli. This inhibition can be relieved by adding lactose or isopropyl-β-D-thiogalactopyranoside (IPTG).
   1076..1098    +  promoter       SV40 promoter (fragment): SV40 enhancer and early promoter
   1122..1257    +  rep_origin     SV40 ori: SV40 origin of replication
   1277..1411    +  polyA_signal   SV40 poly(A) signal: SV40 polyadenylation signal
   1413..1467    -  CDS            lacI (fragment): lac repressor; lacI; The lac repressor binds to the lac operator to inhibit transcription in E. coli. This inhibition can be relieved by adding lactose or isopropyl-β-D-thiogalactopyranoside (IPTG).
   1650..2238    -  rep_origin     ori: high-copy-number ColE1/pMB1/pBR322/pUC origin of replication
   2409..3269    -  CDS            AmpR: β-lactamase; bla; confers resistance to ampicillin, carbenicillin, and related antibiotics
   3270..3374    -  promoter       AmpR promoter: bla
   3405..3784    +  enhancer       CMV enhancer: human cytomegalovirus immediate early enhancer
   3786..4043    +  LTR            5' LTR (truncated): truncated 5' long terminal repeat (LTR) from HIV-1
   4090..4215    +  misc_feature   HIV-1 Ψ: packaging signal of human immunodeficiency virus type 1
   4199..4558    +  CDS            HIV-1 gag (fragment): gag protein from human immunodeficiency virus 1; gag
   4707..4824    +  misc_feature   cPPT/CTS: central polypurine tract and central termination sequence of HIV-1
   4967..5050    +  CDS            vif (fragment): VIF_HV1BR - Experimental evidence at protein level: Swiss-Prot protein existence level 1. Counteracts the innate antiviral activity of host APOBEC3F and APOBEC3G. Forms a complex with host APOBEC3F and APOBEC3G thus preventing the entry of these lethally hypermutating enzymes into progeny virions. Recruits an active E3 ubiquitin ligase complex composed of elongin BC, CUL5, and RBX2 to induce polyubiquitination of APOBEC3G and APOBEC3F. In turn, they are directed to the 26S proteasome for degradation. Vif interaction with APOBEC3G also blocks its cytidine deaminase activity in a proteasome-inde
   5184..5417    +  misc_feature   RRE: The Rev response element (RRE) of HIV-1 allows for Rev-dependent mRNA export from the nucleus to the cytoplasm.
   5794..5819    +  CDS            Rev (fragment): human immunodeficiency virus 1 (HIV-1) Rev protein; rev; enhances nuclear export of unspliced and incompletely spliced viral mRNAs
   5819..5835    +  misc_feature   MCS (fragment): multiple cloning site
   5903..6206    +  enhancer       CMV enhancer: human cytomegalovirus immediate early enhancer
   6207..6410    +  promoter       CMV promoter: human cytomegalovirus (CMV) immediate early promoter
   6426..6442    +  promoter       tight TRE promoter (fragment): Tet-responsive promoter PTight, consisting of seven tet operator sequences followed by the minimal CMV promoter
   6441..6478    +  misc_feature   MCS (fragment): multiple cloning site
   6492..7208    +  CDS            mEGFP: mEGFP is a basic (constitutively fluorescent) green fluorescent protein published in 2002, derived from Aequorea victoria. It has moderate acid sensitivity.
   7248..170     +  CDS            KMT2A (fragment) (across the origin): KMT2A_HUMAN - Also known as ALL1, CXXC7, HRX, HTRX, MLL, MLL1, TRX1. Experimental evidence at protein level: Swiss-Prot protein existence level 1. Histone methyltransferase that plays an essential role in early development and hematopoiesis (PubMed:15960975, PubMed:12453419, PubMed:15960975, PubMed:19556245, PubMed:19187761, PubMed:20677832, PubMed:21220120, PubMed:26886794). Catalytic subunit of the MLL1/MLL complex, a multiprotein complex that mediates both methylation of 'Lys- 4' of histone H3 (H3K4me) complex and acetylation of 'Lys-16' of histone H4 (H4K16ac) (PubMed:15960975, PubMed:1245
