[The description below was written by a language model from this plasmid's Addgene catalogue record and pLannotate feature annotations shown in this document.]
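Description:
CL20_mEGFP_FOidr_079 is a mammalian expression plasmid built on the CL20 backbone. The feature table shows this backbone to be an HIV-1-derived, self-inactivating lentiviral transfer vector, although the catalogue lists it only as mammalian expression. In bacteria it is maintained at high copy through a ColE1/pUC-type origin and selected with ampicillin via the β-lactamase gene. An SV40 origin and SV40 poly(A) signal also lie in the plasmid backbone. The viral portion begins with a CMV enhancer fused to a truncated 5' LTR, which would drive genomic RNA production in packaging cells. It continues with the Ψ packaging signal running into a gag fragment, the cPPT/CTS, and the Rev response element for Rev-dependent nuclear export. It ends with a ΔU3 3' LTR fragment followed by a rabbit β-globin polyadenylation signal. Short nef, vif and rev matches appear to be residual HIV-1 sequence rather than functional genes.

The payload is driven by an internal CMV enhancer/promoter. It consists of monomeric EGFP fused at the N terminus of FOidr_079, an unmutated human intrinsically disordered region. The annotation identifies this segment as a fragment of KMT2A (MLL1), which spans the numbering origin of the circular sequence record. According to the depositor comments, it corresponds to residues 1199–1400 of the fusion oncoproteins KMT2A–AFDN, KMT2A–EPS15, KMT2A–MLLT1 and KMT2A–MLLT10, so the region is common to all four. The construct is intended to express the fluorescently tagged IDR in mammalian cells so that it can be visualised. The associated study concerns protein condensate formation and its links to RNA biology. No mammalian selection marker is annotated.
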