Addgene plasmid #244631: CL20_mEGFP_FOidr_079
Purpose: Express mEGFP-tagged intrinsically disordered protein (IDR), FOidr_079, derived from human fusion protein KMT2A_AFDN; KMT2A_EPS15; KMT2A_MLLT1; KMT2A_MLLT10
Depositing lab: Richard Kriwacki. Depositing organization: St. Jude Children's Research Hospital. Publication: Proteome-wide computational analyses reveal links between protein condensate formation and RNA biology. Maiti S, Tripathi S, Baggett DW, Phillips AH, Park CG, Wang J, Wahiduzzaman, Freyaldenhoven WT, Kinger S, Pioso BJ, Bollinger JC, Somjee R, Lang B, Babu MM, Kriwacki RW. Sci Adv. 2025 Dec 5;11(49):eady1420. doi: 10.1126/sciadv.ady1420. Epub 2025 Dec 3. PubMed 41337585.
Backbone
  Vector backbone: CL20
  Vector type: Mammalian Expression
Growth in bacteria
  Bacterial resistance: Ampicillin, 100 μg/mL
  Growth temperature: 37°C
  Growth strain: NEB Stable
  Copy number: High Copy
Gene/Insert
  Gene/Insert name: FOidr_079
  Species: H. sapiens (human)
  Mutation: Unmutated
  Tag / fusion protein: monomeric EGFP (N terminal on insert)
  Cloning method: Restriction Enzyme; 5′ cloning site Unknown (unknown if destroyed)
Terms and licenses: Academic/Nonprofit Terms; Industry Terms: Not Available to Industry
Depositor comments: KMT2A_AFDN_1199_1400; KMT2A_EPS15_1199_1400; KMT2A_MLLT1_1199_1400; KMT2A_MLLT10_1199_1400
How to cite: CL20_mEGFP_FOidr_079 was a gift from Richard Kriwacki (Addgene plasmid # 244631 ; http://n2t.net/addgene:244631 ; RRID:Addgene_244631)
